>Addgene plasmid #130644 | pSL0715 (pDonor_R1-57) | addgene full sequence | sequence record 255643 | Addgene NGS Result
TTGAGATCCTTTTTTTCTGCGCGTAATCTGCTGCTTGCAAACAAAAAAACCACCGCTACCAGCGGTGGTT
TGTTTGCCGGATCAAGAGCTACCAACTCTTTTTCCGAAGGTAACTGGCTTCAGCAGAGCGCAGATACCAA
ATACTGTTCTTCTAGTGTAGCCGTAGTTAGGCCACCACTTCAAGAACTCTGTAGCACCGCCTACATACCT
CGCTCTGCTAATCCTGTTACCAGTGGCTGCTGCCAGTGGCGATAAGTCGTGTCTTACCGGGTTGGACTCA
AGACGATAGTTACCGGATAAGGCGCAGCGGTCGGGCTGAACGGGGGGTTCGTGCACACAGCCCAGCTTGG
AGCGAACGACCTACACCGAACTGAGATACCTACAGCGTGAGCTATGAGAAAGCGCCACGCTTCCCGAAGG
GAGAAAGGCGGACAGGTATCCGGTAAGCGGCAGGGTCGGAACAGGAGAGCGCACGAGGGAGCTTCCAGGG
GGAAACGCCTGGTATCTTTATAGTCCTGTCGGGTTTCGCCACCTCTGACTTGAGCGTCGATTTTTGTGAT
GCTCGTCAGGGGGGCGGAGCCTATGGAAAAACGCCAGCAACGCGGCCTTTTTACGGTTCCTGGCCTTTTG
CTGGCCTTTTGCTCACATGTTCTTTCCTGCGTTATCCCCTGATTCTGTGGATAACCGTATTACCGCCTTT
GAGTGAGCTGATACCGCTCGCCGCAGCCGAACGACCGAGCGCAGCGAGTCAGTGAGCGAGGAAGCGGAAG
AGCGCCCAATACGCAAACCGCCTCTCCCCGCGCGTTGGCCGATTCATTAATGCAGCTGGCACGACAGGTT
TCCCGACTGGAAAGCGGGCAGTGAGCGCAACGCAATTAATGTGAGTTAGCTCACTCATTAGGCACCCCAG
GCTTTACACTTTATGCTTCCGGCTCGTATGTTGTGTGGAATTGTGAGCGGATAACAATTTCACACAGGAA
ACAGCTATGACCATGATTACGCCAAGCTTTGTTGATACAACCATAAAATGATAATTACACCCATAAATTG
ATAATTATCACACCCAAGGAGGTAAATAATGGAGAAAAAAATCACTGGATATACCACCGTTGATATATCC
CAATGGCATCGTAAAGAACATTTTGAGGCATTTCAGTCAGTTGCTCAATGTACCTATAACCAGACCGTTC
AGCTGGATATTACGGCCTTTTTAAAGACCGTAAAGAAAAATAAGCACAAGTTTTATCCGGCCTTTATTCA
CATTCTTGCCCGCCTGATGAATGCTCATCCGGAGTTCCGTATGGCAATGAAAGACGGTGAGCTGGTGATA
TGGGATAGTGTTCACCCTTGTTACACCGTTTTCCATGAGCAAACTGAAACGTTTTCATCGCTCTGGAGTG
AATACCACGACGATTTCCGGCAGTTTCTACACATATATTCGCAAGATGTGGCGTGTTACGGTGAAAACCT
GGCCTATTTCCCTAAAGGGTTTATTGAGAATATGTTTTTCGTCTCAGCCAATCCCTGGGTGAGTTTCACC
AGTTTTGATTTAAACGTGGCCAATATGGACAACTTCTTCGCCCCCGTTTTCACTATGGGCAAATATTATA
CGCAAGGCGACAAGGTGCTGATGCCGCTGGCGATTCAGGTTCATCATGCCGTTTGTGATGGCTTCCATGT
CGGCAGAATGCTTAATGAATTACAACAGTACTGCGATGAGTGGCAGGGCGGGGCGTAATTTTTTTAAGGC
AGTTATTGGTGCCCTTCTAGAGTCCTTACTGCAGTAGTTTTGCTGAAATACTCGATTCACAAAAATATCA
ACTTATGGTTGTTTTGTGAGATATCAATATATGGTTGTTTTGTGGTTAAGTTGCTGATTATAAATAATTA
TTAAATATCACTTTATGGTTGCATCAACAGGTACCGAGCTCGAATTCACTGGCCGTCGTTTTACAACGTC
GTGACTGGGAAAACCCTGGCGTTACCCAACTTAATCGCCTTGCAGCACATCCCCCTTTCGCCAGCTGGCG
TAATAGCGAAGAGGCCCGCACCGATCGCCCTTCCCAACAGTTGCGCAGCCTGAATGGCGAATGGCGCCTG
ATGCGGTATTTTCTCCTTACGCATCTGTGCGGTATTTCACACCGCATATGGTGCACTCTCAGTACAATCT
GCTCTGATGCCGCATAGTTAAGCCAGCCCCGACACCCGCCAACACCCGCTGACGCGCCCTGACGGGCTTG
TCTGCTCCCGGCATCCGCTTACAGACAAGCTGTGACCGTCTCCGGGAGCTGCATGTGTCAGAGGTTTTCA
CCGTCATCACCGAAACGCGCGAGACGAAAGGGCCTCGTGATACGCCTATTTTTATAGGTTAATGTCATGA
TAATAATGGTTTCTTAGACGTCAGGTGGCACTTTTCGGGGAAATGTGCGCGGAACCCCTATTTGTTTATT
TTTCTAAATACATTCAAATATGTATCCGCTCATGAGACAATAACCCTGATAAATGCTTCAATAATATTGA
AAAAGGAAGAGTATGAGTATTCAACATTTCCGTGTCGCCCTTATTCCCTTTTTTGCGGCATTTTGCCTTC
CTGTTTTTGCTCACCCAGAAACGCTGGTGAAAGTAAAAGATGCTGAAGATCAGTTGGGTGCACGAGTGGG
TTACATCGAACTGGATCTCAACAGCGGTAAGATCCTTGAGAGTTTTCGCCCCGAAGAACGTTTTCCAATG
ATGAGCACTTTTAAAGTTCTGCTATGTGGCGCGGTATTATCCCGTATTGACGCCGGGCAAGAGCAACTCG
GTCGCCGCATACACTATTCTCAGAATGACTTGGTTGAGTACTCACCAGTCACAGAAAAGCATCTTACGGA
TGGCATGACAGTAAGAGAATTATGCAGTGCTGCCATAACCATGAGTGATAACACTGCGGCCAACTTACTT
CTGACAACGATCGGAGGACCGAAGGAGCTAACCGCTTTTTTGCACAACATGGGGGATCATGTAACTCGCC
TTGATCGTTGGGAACCGGAGCTGAATGAAGCCATACCAAACGACGAGCGTGACACCACGATGCCTGTAGC
AATGGCAACAACGTTGCGCAAACTATTAACTGGCGAACTACTTACTCTAGCTTCCCGGCAACAATTAATA
GACTGGATGGAGGCGGATAAAGTTGCAGGACCACTTCTGCGCTCGGCCCTTCCGGCTGGCTGGTTTATTG
CTGATAAATCTGGAGCCGGTGAGCGTGGGTCTCGCGGTATCATTGCAGCACTGGGGCCAGATGGTAAGCC
CTCCCGTATCGTAGTTATCTACACGACGGGGAGTCAGGCAACTATGGATGAACGAAATAGACAGATCGCT
GAGATAGGTGCCTCACTGATTAAGCATTGGTAACTGTCAGACCAAGTTTACTCATATATACTTTAGATTG
ATTTAAAACTTCATTTTTAATTTAAAAGGATCTAGGTGAAGATCCTTTTTGATAATCTCATGACCAAAAT
CCCTTAACGTGAGTTTTCGTTCCACTGAGCGTCAGACCCCGTAGAAAAGATCAAAGGATCTTC
Features (pLannotate 1.2.2; 11 found; start..end, strand, type, name):
      1..589     +  rep_origin     ori: high-copy-number ColE1/pMB1/pBR322/pUC origin of replication
    772..864     +  CDS            lacI (fragment): lac repressor; lacI; The lac repressor binds to the lac operator to inhibit transcription in E. coli. This inhibition can be relieved by adding lactose or isopropyl-β-D-thiogalactopyranoside (IPTG).
    877..898     +  protein_bind   CAP binding site: CAP binding activates transcription in the presence of cAMP. E. coli catabolite activator protein
    913..943     +  promoter       lac promoter: promoter for the E. coli lac operon
    951..967     +  protein_bind   lac operator: The lac repressor binds to the lac operator to inhibit transcription in E. coli. This inhibition can be relieved by adding lactose or isopropyl-β-D-thiogalactopyranoside (IPTG). lac repressor encoded by lacI
   1079..1735    +  CDS            cat: CAT_ECOLX - Experimental evidence at protein level: Swiss-Prot protein existence level 1. This enzyme is an effector of chloramphenicol resistance in bacteria. From Escherichia coli. This protein is used as a marker in many commonly used cloning vectors, such as pACYC184.
   1934..2091    +  CDS            lacZα (fragment): LacZα fragment of β-galactosidase; lacZ fragment
   2097..2196    -  misc_feature   bom (fragment): basis of mobility region from pBR322
   2298..2333    -  CDS            rop (fragment): Rop protein, which maintains plasmids at low copy number; rop
   2428..2532    +  promoter       AmpR promoter: bla
   2533..3393    +  CDS            AmpR: β-lactamase; bla; confers resistance to ampicillin, carbenicillin, and related antibiotics
