[The description below was written by a language model from this plasmid's Addgene catalogue record and pLannotate feature annotations shown in this document.]
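Description:
pSL0715 (pDonor_R1-57) is a pUC19-based bacterial plasmid of about 3.6 kb that serves as the donor DNA for the Vibrio cholerae Tn6677 CRISPR-associated transposon (VchCAST) system, previously referred to as INTEGRATE. It replicates in E. coli from the high-copy ColE1/pUC origin and is selected with ampicillin through the β-lactamase gene and its native promoter. The remaining backbone annotations are ordinary pUC19 remnants: the CAP binding site, lac promoter and operator, a lacZα fragment, and short lacI, bom and rop fragments.

The payload is a mini-transposon with a stated total size of 910 bp, consisting of a chloramphenicol acetyltransferase (cat, CmR) cargo gene flanked by the left and right transposon ends of Tn6677. In this variant the right end has been shortened; the name suggests a truncation to roughly 57 bp, though the record does not spell this out. The automated feature table annotates the cat coding sequence, which sits downstream of the lac promoter region and interrupts the lacZα locus. It does not annotate the transposon ends themselves, so their exact boundaries cannot be read from the table.

The plasmid carries no transposase, Cascade or guide RNA components. It would therefore have to be paired with separate constructs supplying the CAST machinery, which excises or copies the mini-transposon and inserts it at a site specified by the guide RNA. As one of what appears to be a series of end-truncation donors, it is suited to defining the minimal right-end sequence needed for RNA-guided DNA integration, with the CmR cargo providing a marker for the transposed element.
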