Addgene plasmid #130644: pSL0715 (pDonor_R1-57)
Purpose: Encodes a mini-transposon derived from V. cholerae Tn6677 CAST, with CmR cargo gene and shortened right end. Total transposon size = 910 bp.
Depositing lab: Samuel H. Sternberg. Depositing organization: Columbia University. Publication: Transposon-encoded CRISPR-Cas systems direct RNA-guided DNA integration. Klompe SE, Vo PLH, Halpin-Healy TS, Sternberg SH. Nature. 2019 Jul;571(7764):219-225. doi: 10.1038/s41586-019-1323-z. Epub 2019 Jun 12. PubMed 31189177.
Backbone
  Vector backbone: pUC19
  Vector type: Bacterial Expression, CRISPR ; Transposon
Growth in bacteria
  Bacterial resistance: Ampicillin, 100 μg/mL
  Growth temperature: 37°C
  Growth strain: DH5alpha
  Copy number: High Copy
Gene/Insert
  Gene/Insert name: VchCAST donor DNA (short R)
  Species: Vibrio cholerae
  Cloning method: Restriction Enzyme; 5′ cloning site Unknown (unknown if destroyed)
Terms and licenses: Academic/Nonprofit Terms; Industry Terms: Not Available to Industry
Depositor comments: Previously referred to as INTEGRATE.
How to cite: pSL0715 (pDonor_R1-57) was a gift from Samuel H. Sternberg (Addgene plasmid # 130644 ; http://n2t.net/addgene:130644 ; RRID:Addgene_130644)
